Addgene plasmid #207361: B-Sniper SpCas9
Purpose: Expression plasmid for human codon-optimized increased-fidelity (i.e. high-fidelity) SpCas9 variant
Depositing lab: Ervin Welker. Depositing organization: HUN-REN Research Centre for Natural Sciences. Publication: A cleavage rule for selection of increased-fidelity SpCas9 variants with high efficiency and no detectable off-targets. Kulcsar PI, Talas A, Ligeti Z, Toth E, Rakvacs Z, Bartos Z, Krausz SL, Welker A, Vegi VL, Huszar K, Welker E. Nat Commun. 2023 Sep 16;14(1):5746. doi: 10.1038/s41467-023-41393-5. PubMed 37717069.
Backbone
  Vector backbone: pX330-like (without U6-sgRNA coding sequence)
  Vector type: Mammalian Expression, CRISPR
Growth in bacteria
  Bacterial resistance: Ampicillin, 100 μg/mL
  Growth temperature: 37°C
  Growth strain: DH5alpha
  Copy number: High Copy
Gene/Insert
  Gene/Insert name: B-Sniper SpCas9
  Species: S. pyogenes
  Insert size (bp): 4251
  Mutation: F539S, M763I, K890N, amino acids 1005-1013 replaced with two glycine
  Promoter: CBh
  Tag / fusion protein: 3xFLAG (N terminal on insert)
  Cloning method: Gibson Cloning
Terms and licenses: Academic/Nonprofit Terms; Industry Terms: Not Available to Industry
Depositor comments: Please visit https://doi.org/10.1101/2022.08.16.504097 for bioRxiv preprint
How to cite: B-Sniper SpCas9 was a gift from Ervin Welker (Addgene plasmid # 207361 ; http://n2t.net/addgene:207361 ; RRID:Addgene_207361)
