[The description below was written by a language model from this plasmid's Addgene catalogue record and pLannotate feature annotations shown in this document.]
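Description:
B-Sniper SpCas9 is a mammalian expression plasmid for a human codon-optimized, increased-fidelity variant of Streptococcus pyogenes Cas9. It is built on a pX330-like backbone from which the U6-sgRNA cassette has been removed, so it supplies the nuclease only and a guide RNA has to be provided from a separate source. In bacteria it is maintained as a high-copy plasmid through a ColE1/pUC-type origin and selected with ampicillin via the β-lactamase gene. An f1 phage origin is also present, along with small remnants of pBR322 bom and rop sequences and a single AAV2 inverted terminal repeat carried over from the parental backbone. With only one ITR annotated, the plasmid is not described as, and should not be assumed to be, an AAV packaging vector.

The nuclease is driven by the CBh promoter, seen in the feature table as a CMV enhancer, the chicken β-actin promoter and a hybrid CBA/MVM intron, which together give strong constitutive expression in many mammalian cell types. The open reading frame carries an N-terminal 3xFLAG tag according to the catalogue entry and a C-terminal nucleoplasmin bipartite nuclear localization signal, and it is terminated by the bovine growth hormone polyadenylation signal. The Cas9 coding sequence is annotated in three pieces, probably because the engineered changes interrupt matches to the reference. These changes are F539S, M763I and K890N, plus replacement of residues 1005-1013 with two glycines. The construct is intended for genome editing experiments in which reduced off-target cleavage is wanted, for example when comparing or selecting among fidelity-enhanced SpCas9 variants for a given target.
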