Features (pLannotate 1.2.2; 16 found; start..end, strand, type, name):
     12..297     +  enhancer       CMV enhancer: human cytomegalovirus immediate early enhancer; contains an 18-bp deletion relative to the standard CMV enhancer
    299..576     +  promoter       chicken β-actin promoter: No description available
    577..804     +  intron         hybrid intron: hybrid between chicken β-actin (CBA) and minute virus of mice (MMV) introns (Gray et al., 2011)
    942..2543    +  CDS            Cas9(N): N-terminal portion of Streptococcus pyogenes Cas9 (Zetsche et al., 2015)
   2555..3951    +  CDS            Cas9(C) (fragment): C-terminal portion of Streptococcus pyogenes Cas9 (Zetsche et al., 2015)
   3956..5021    +  CDS            Cas9(C) (fragment): C-terminal portion of Streptococcus pyogenes Cas9 (Zetsche et al., 2015)
   5022..5069    +  CDS            nucleoplasmin NLS: bipartite nuclear localization signal from nucleoplasmin
   5103..5214    +  polyA_signal   bGH poly(A) signal: bovine growth hormone polyadenylation signal
   5319..5459    +  repeat_region  AAV2 ITR: inverted terminal repeat of adeno-associated virus serotype 2 inverted
   5464..5515    -  misc_feature   bom (fragment): basis of mobility region from pBR322
   5534..5989    +  rep_origin     f1 ori (sequence partly withheld): f1 bacteriophage origin of replication; arrow indicates direction of (+) strand synthesis
   5990..6039    -  misc_feature   bom (fragment): basis of mobility region from pBR322
   6141..6176    -  CDS            rop (fragment): Rop protein, which maintains plasmids at low copy number; rop
   6271..6375    +  promoter       AmpR promoter: bla
   6376..7236    +  CDS            AmpR: β-lactamase; bla; confers resistance to ampicillin, carbenicillin, and related antibiotics
   7407..7995    +  rep_origin     ori: high-copy-number ColE1/pMB1/pBR322/pUC origin of replication
>Addgene plasmid #207361 | B-Sniper SpCas9 | addgene full sequence | sequence record 410129 | Addgene NGS Result
CTAGAGGTACCCGTTACATAACTTACGGTAAATGGCCCGCCTGGCTGACCGCCCAACGACCCCCGCCCAT
TGACGTCAATAGTAACGCCAATAGGGACTTTCCATTGACGTCAATGGGTGGAGTATTTACGGTAAACTGC
CCACTTGGCAGTACATCAAGTGTATCATATGCCAAGTACGCCCCCTATTGACGTCAATGACGGTAAATGG
CCCGCCTGGCATTGTGCCCAGTACATGACCTTATGGGACTTTCCTACTTGGCAGTACATCTACGTATTAG
TCATCGCTATTACCATGGTCGAGGTGAGCCCCACGTTCTGCTTCACTCTCCCCATCTCCCCCCCCTCCCC
ACCCCCAATTTTGTATTTATTTATTTTTTAATTATTTTGTGCAGCGATGGGGGCGGGGGGGGGGGGGGGG
CGCGCGCCGGGGGGGGGGGGGGGGGGGGGGGGGGGGGGSGGGGCGAGGCGGAGAGGTGCGGCGGCAGCCA
ATCAGAGCGGCGCGCTCCGAAAGTTTCCTTTTATGGCGAGGCGGCGGCGGCGGCGGCCCTATAAAAAGCG
AAGCGCGCGGCGGGCGGGAGTCGCTGCGCGCTGCCTTCGCCCCGTGCCCCGCTCCGCCGCCGCCTCGCGC
CGCCCGCCCCGGCTCTGACTGACCGCGTTACTCCCACAGGTGAGCGGGCGGGACGGCCCTTCTCCTCCGG
GCTGTAATTAGCTGAGCAAGAGGTAAGGGTTTAAGGGATGGTTGGTTGGTGGGGTATTAATGTTTAATTA
CCTGGAGCACCTGCCTGAAATCACTTTTTTTCAGGTTGGACCGGTGCCACCATGGACTATAAGGACCACG
ACGGAGACTACAAGGATCATGATATTGATTACAAAGACGATGACGATAAGATGGCCCCAAAGAAGAAGCG
GAAGGTCGGTATCCACGGAGTCCCAGCAGCCGACAAGAAGTACAGCATCGGCCTGGACATCGGCACCAAC
TCTGTGGGCTGGGCCGTGATCACCGACGAGTACAAGGTGCCCAGCAAGAAATTCAAGGTGCTGGGCAACA
CCGACCGGCACAGCATCAAGAAGAACCTGATCGGAGCCCTGCTGTTCGACAGCGGCGAAACAGCCGAGGC
CACCCGGCTGAAGAGAACCGCCAGAAGAAGATACACCAGACGGAAGAACCGGATCTGCTATCTGCAAGAG
ATCTTCAGCAACGAGATGGCCAAGGTGGACGACAGCTTCTTCCACAGACTGGAAGAGTCCTTCCTGGTGG
AAGAGGATAAGAAGCACGAGCGGCACCCCATCTTCGGCAACATCGTGGACGAGGTGGCCTACCACGAGAA
GTACCCCACCATCTACCACCTGAGAAAGAAACTGGTGGACAGCACCGACAAGGCCGACCTGCGGCTGATC
TATCTGGCCCTGGCCCACATGATCAAGTTCCGGGGCCACTTCCTGATCGAGGGCGACCTGAACCCCGACA
ACAGCGACGTGGACAAGCTGTTCATCCAGCTGGTGCAGACCTACAACCAGCTGTTCGAGGAAAACCCCAT
CAACGCCAGCGGCGTGGACGCCAAGGCCATCCTGTCTGCCAGACTGAGCAAGAGCAGACGGCTGGAAAAT
CTGATCGCCCAGCTGCCCGGCGAGAAGAAGAATGGCCTGTTCGGAAACCTGATTGCCCTGAGCCTGGGCC
TGACCCCCAACTTCAAGAGCAACTTCGACCTGGCCGAGGATGCCAAACTGCAGCTGAGCAAGGACACCTA
CGACGACGACCTGGACAACCTGCTGGCCCAGATCGGCGACCAGTACGCCGACCTGTTTCTGGCCGCCAAG
AACCTGTCCGACGCCATCCTGCTGAGCGACATCCTGAGAGTGAACACCGAGATCACCAAGGCCCCCCTGA
GCGCCTCTATGATCAAGAGATACGACGAGCACCACCAGGACCTGACCCTGCTGAAAGCTCTCGTGCGGCA
GCAGCTGCCTGAGAAGTACAAAGAGATTTTCTTCGACCAGAGCAAGAACGGCTACGCCGGCTACATTGAC
GGCGGAGCCAGCCAGGAAGAGTTCTACAAGTTCATCAAGCCCATCCTGGAAAAGATGGACGGCACCGAGG
AACTGCTCGTGAAGCTGAACAGAGAGGACCTGCTGCGGAAGCAGCGGACCTTCGACAACGGCAGCATCCC
CCACCAGATCCACCTGGGAGAGCTGCACGCCATTCTGCGGCGGCAGGAAGATTTTTACCCATTCCTGAAG
GACAACCGGGAAAAGATCGAGAAGATCCTGACCTTCCGCATCCCCTACTACGTGGGCCCTCTGGCCAGGG
GAAACAGCAGATTCGCCTGGATGACCAGAAAGAGCGAGGAAACCATCACCCCCTGGAACTTCGAGGAAGT
GGTGGACAAGGGCGCTTCCGCCCAGAGCTTCATCGAGCGGATGACCAACTTCGATAAGAACCTGCCCAAC
GAGAAGGTGCTGCCCAAGCACAGCCTGCTGTACGAGTACTTCACCGTGTATAACGAGCTGACCAAAGTGA
AATACGTGACCGAGGGAATGAGAAAGCCCGCTAGCCTGAGCGGCGAGCAGAAAAAGGCCATCGTGGACCT
GCTGTTCAAGACCAACCGGAAAGTGACCGTGAAGCAGCTGAAAGAGGACTACTTCAAGAAAATCGAGTGC
TTCGACTCCGTGGAAATCTCCGGCGTGGAAGATCGGTTCAACGCCTCCCTGGGCACATACCACGATCTGC
TGAAAATTATCAAGGACAAGGACTTCCTGGACAATGAGGAAAACGAGGACATTCTGGAAGATATCGTGCT
GACCCTGACACTGTTTGAGGACAGAGAGATGATCGAGGAACGGCTGAAAACCTATGCCCACCTGTTCGAC
GACAAAGTGATGAAGCAGCTGAAGCGGCGGAGATACACCGGCTGGGGCAGGCTGAGCCGGAAGCTGATCA
ACGGCATCCGGGACAAGCAGTCCGGCAAGACAATCCTGGATTTCCTGAAGTCCGACGGCTTCGCCAACAG
AAACTTCATGCAGCTGATCCACGACGACAGCCTGACCTTTAAAGAGGACATCCAGAAAGCCCAGGTGTCC
GGCCAGGGCGATAGCCTGCACGAGCACATTGCCAATCTGGCCGGCAGCCCCGCCATTAAGAAGGGCATCC
TGCAGACAGTGAAGGTGGTGGACGAGCTCGTGAAAGTGATGGGCCGGCACAAGCCCGAGAACATCGTGAT
CGAAATCGCGAGAGAGAACCAGACCACCCAGAAGGGACAGAAGAACAGCCGCGAGAGAATGAAGCGGATC
GAAGAGGGCATCAAAGAGCTGGGCAGCCAGATCCTGAAAGAACACCCCGTGGAAAACACCCAGCTGCAGA
ACGAGAAGCTGTACCTGTACTACCTGCAGAATGGGCGGGATATGTACGTGGACCAGGAACTGGACATCAA
CCGGCTGTCCGACTACGATGTGGACCATATCGTGCCTCAGAGCTTTCTGAAGGACGACTCCATCGACAAC
AAGGTGCTGACCAGAAGCGACAAGAACCGGGGCAAGAGCGACAACGTGCCCTCCGAAGAGGTCGTGAAGA
AGATGAAGAACTACTGGCGGCAGCTGCTGAACGCGAATTTGATTACCCAGAGAAAGTTCGACAATCTGAC
CAAGGCCGAGAGAGGCGGCCTGAGCGAACTGGATAAGGCCGGCTTCATCAAGAGACAGCTGGTGGAAACC
CGGCAGATCACAAAGCACGTGGCACAGATCCTGGACTCCCGGATGAACACTAAGTACGACGAGAATGACA
AGCTGATCCGGGAAGTGAAAGTGATCACCCTGAAGTCCAAGCTGGTGTCCGATTTCCGGAAGGATTTCCA
GTTTTACAAAGTGCGCGAGATCAACAACTACCACCACGCCCACGACGCGTACCTGAACGCCGTCGTGGGA
ACCGCCCTGATCAAAAAGTACCCTAAGCTGGGTGGCAAGGTGTACGATGTACGGAAGATGATCGCCAAGA
GCGAGCAGGAAATCGGCAAGGCTACCGCCAAGTACTTCTTCTACAGCAACATCATGAACTTTTTCAAGAC
CGAGATTACCCTGGCCAACGGCGAGATCCGGAAGCGGCCTCTGATCGAGACAAACGGCGAAACCGGGGAG
ATCGTGTGGGATAAGGGCCGGGATTTTGCCACCGTGCGGAAAGTGCTGAGCATGCCCCAAGTGAATATCG
TGAAAAAGACCGAGGTGCAGACAGGCGGCTTCAGCAAAGAGTCTATCCTGCCCAAGAGGAACAGCGATAA
GCTGATCGCCAGAAAGAAGGACTGGGACCCTAAGAAGTACGGCGGCTTCGACAGCCCCACCGTGGCCTAT
TCTGTGCTGGTGGTGGCCAAAGTGGAAAAGGGCAAGTCCAAGAAACTGAAGAGTGTGAAAGAGCTGCTGG
GGATCACCATCATGGAAAGAAGCAGCTTCGAGAAGAATCCCATCGACTTTCTGGAAGCCAAGGGCTACAA
AGAAGTGAAAAAGGACCTGATCATCAAGCTGCCTAAGTACTCCCTGTTCGAGCTGGAAAACGGCCGGAAG
AGAATGCTGGCCTCTGCCGGCGAACTGCAGAAGGGAAACGAACTGGCCCTGCCCTCCAAATATGTGAACT
TCCTGTACCTGGCCAGCCACTATGAGAAGCTGAAGGGCTCCCCCGAGGATAATGAGCAGAAACAGCTGTT
TGTGGAACAGCACAAGCACTACCTGGACGAGATCATCGAGCAGATCAGCGAGTTCTCCAAGAGAGTGATC
CTGGCCGACGCTAATCTGGACAAAGTGCTGTCCGCCTACAACAAGCACCGGGATAAGCCCATCAGAGAGC
AGGCCGAGAATATCATCCACCTGTTTACCCTGACCAATCTGGGAGCCCCTGCCGCCTTCAAGTACTTTGA
CACCACCATCGACCGGAAGAGGTACACCAGCACCAAAGAGGTGCTGGACGCCACCCTGATCCACCAGAGC
ATCACCGGCCTGTACGAGACACGGATCGACCTGTCTCAGCTGGGAGGCGACAAAAGGCCGGCGGCCACGA
AAAAGGCCGGCCAGGCAAAAAAGAAAAAGTAAGAATTCCTAGAGCTCGCTGATCAGCCTCGACTGTGCCT
TCTAGTTGCCAGCCATCTGTTGTTTGCCCCTCCCCCGTGCCTTCCTTGACCCTGGAAGGTGCCACTCCCA
CTGTCCTTTCCTAATAAAATGAGGAAATTGCATCGCATTGTCTGAGTAGGTGTCATTCTATTCTGGGGGG
TGGGGTGGGGCAGGACAGCAAGGGGGAGGATTGGGAAGAGAATAGCAGGCATGCTGGGGAGCGGCCGCAG
GAACCCCTAGTGATGGAGTTGGCCACTCCCTCTCTGCGCGCTCGCTCGCTCACTGAGGCCGGGCGACCAA
AGGTCGCCCGACGCCCGGGCTTTGCCCGGGCGGCCTCAGTGAGCGAGCGAGCGCGCAGCTGCCTGCAGGG
GCGCCTGATGCGGTATTTTCTCCTTACGCATCTGTGCGGTATTTCACACCGCATA
[95 nt withheld, positions 5516-5610]
T
[46 nt withheld, positions 5612-5657]
C
[141 nt withheld, positions 5659-5799]
CCTTTGACGTTGGAGTCCACGTTCTTT
[37 nt withheld, positions 5827-5863]
ACTCTATCTCGGGCTATTCTTTTGATTTATAAGGGATTTTGCCGATTTCGGTCTATTGGTTAAAAAATGA
GCTGATTTAACAAAAATTTAACGCGAATTTTAACAAAATATTAACGTTTACAATTTTATGGTGCACTCTC
AGTACAATCTGCTCTGATGCCGCATAGTTAAGCCAGCCCCGACACCCGCCAACACCCGCTGACGCGCCCT
GACGGGCTTGTCTGCTCCCGGCATCCGCTTACAGACAAGCTGTGACCGTCTCCGGGAGCTGCATGTGTCA
GAGGTTTTCACCGTCATCACCGAAACGCGCGAGACGAAAGGGCCTCGTGATACGCCTATTTTTATAGGTT
AATGTCATGATAATAATGGTTTCTTAGACGTCAGGTGGCACTTTTCGGGGAAATGTGCGCGGAACCCCTA
TTTGTTTATTTTTCTAAATACATTCAAATATGTATCCGCTCATGAGACAATAACCCTGATAAATGCTTCA
ATAATATTGAAAAAGGAAGAGTATGAGTATTCAACATTTCCGTGTCGCCCTTATTCCCTTTTTTGCGGCA
TTTTGCCTTCCTGTTTTTGCTCACCCAGAAACGCTGGTGAAAGTAAAAGATGCTGAAGATCAGTTGGGTG
CACGAGTGGGTTACATCGAACTGGATCTCAACAGCGGTAAGATCCTTGAGAGTTTTCGCCCCGAAGAACG
TTTTCCAATGATGAGCACTTTTAAAGTTCTGCTATGTGGCGCGGTATTATCCCGTATTGACGCCGGGCAA
GAGCAACTCGGTCGCCGCATACACTATTCTCAGAATGACTTGGTTGAGTACTCACCAGTCACAGAAAAGC
ATCTTACGGATGGCATGACAGTAAGAGAATTATGCAGTGCTGCCATAACCATGAGTGATAACACTGCGGC
CAACTTACTTCTGACAACGATCGGAGGACCGAAGGAGCTAACCGCTTTTTTGCACAACATGGGGGATCAT
GTAACTCGCCTTGATCGTTGGGAACCGGAGCTGAATGAAGCCATACCAAACGACGAGCGTGACACCACGA
TGCCTGTAGCAATGGCAACAACGTTGCGCAAACTATTAACTGGCGAACTACTTACTCTAGCTTCCCGGCA
ACAATTAATAGACTGGATGGAGGCGGATAAAGTTGCAGGACCACTTCTGCGCTCGGCCCTTCCGGCTGGC
TGGTTTATTGCTGATAAATCTGGAGCCGGTGAGCGTGGAAGCCGCGGTATCATTGCAGCACTGGGGCCAG
ATGGTAAGCCCTCCCGTATCGTAGTTATCTACACGACGGGGAGTCAGGCAACTATGGATGAACGAAATAG
ACAGATCGCTGAGATAGGTGCCTCACTGATTAAGCATTGGTAACTGTCAGACCAAGTTTACTCATATATA
CTTTAGATTGATTTAAAACTTCATTTTTAATTTAAAAGGATCTAGGTGAAGATCCTTTTTGATAATCTCA
TGACCAAAATCCCTTAACGTGAGTTTTCGTTCCACTGAGCGTCAGACCCCGTAGAAAAGATCAAAGGATC
TTCTTGAGATCCTTTTTTTCTGCGCGTAATCTGCTGCTTGCAAACAAAAAAACCACCGCTACCAGCGGTG
GTTTGTTTGCCGGATCAAGAGCTACCAACTCTTTTTCCGAAGGTAACTGGCTTCAGCAGAGCGCAGATAC
CAAATACTGTTCTTCTAGTGTAGCCGTAGTTAGGCCACCACTTCAAGAACTCTGTAGCACCGCCTACATA
CCTCGCTCTGCTAATCCTGTTACCAGTGGCTGCTGCCAGTGGCGATAAGTCGTGTCTTACCGGGTTGGAC
TCAAGACGATAGTTACCGGATAAGGCGCAGCGGTCGGGCTGAACGGGGGGTTCGTGCACACAGCCCAGCT
TGGAGCGAACGACCTACACCGAACTGAGATACCTACAGCGTGAGCTATGAGAAAGCGCCACGCTTCCCGA
AGGGAGAAAGGCGGACAGGTATCCGGTAAGCGGCAGGGTCGGAACAGGAGAGCGCACGAGGGAGCTTCCA
GGGGGAAACGCCTGGTATCTTTATAGTCCTGTCGGGTTTCGCCACCTCTGACTTGAGCGTCGATTTTTGT
GATGCTCGTCAGGGGGGCGGAGCCTATGGAAAAACGCCAGCAACGCGGCCTTTTTACGGTTCCTGGCCTT
TTGCTGGCCTTTTGCTCACATG
